>Addgene plasmid #169121 | His-SUMO-flag-hDDI2_pET11a | addgene full sequence | sequence record 332846 | Addgene NGS Result
TAATACGACTCACTATAGGGGAATTGTGAGCGGATAACAATTCCCCTCTAGAAATAATTTTGTTTAACTT
TAAGAAGGAGATATACATATGGGCAGCAGCCATCACCATCACCATCACGGTAGCGGTCTGGTTCCGCGTG
GCAGCGCGAGCATGAGCGACAGCGAAGTTAATCAAGAGGCGAAGCCGGAAGTGAAACCGGAAGTTAAGCC
GGAAACCCACATTAACCTGAAAGTGAGCGATGGCAGCAGCGAGATCTTCTTTAAGATTAAGAAAACCACC
CCGCTGCGTCGTCTGATGGAGGCGTTCGCGAAACGTCAAGGCAAGGAAATGGACAGCCTGCGTTTTCTGT
ACGATGGTATCCGTATTCAAGCGGACCAGACCCCGGAAGACCTGGATATGGAGGACAACGATATCATTGA
AGCGCACCGTGAGCAGATCGGTGGCGGTGATTACAAAGACGATGACGATAAGATGCTGCTGACCGTGTAT
TGCGTTCGTCGTGACCTGAGCGAGGTGACCTTCAGCCTGCAAGTTGACGCGGATTTCGAACTGCACAACT
TTCGTGCGCTGTGCGAGCTGGAAAGCGGTATCCCGGCGGCGGAAAGCCAGATTGTTTATGCGGAGCGTCC
GCTGACCGACAACCACCGTAGCCTGGCGAGCTATGGCCTGAAAGACGGTGATGTGGTTATTCTGCGTCAA
AAGGAGAACGCGGACCCGCGTCCGCCGGTGCAGTTCCCGAACCTGCCGCGTATCGACTTTAGCAGCATCG
CGGTTCCGGGTACCAGCAGCCCGCGTCAACGTCAGCCGCCGGGTACCCAGCAAAGCCACAGCAGCCCGGG
TGAAATCACCAGCAGCCCGCAGGGTCTGGATAACCCGGCGCTGCTGCGTGACATGCTGCTGGCGAACCCG
CACGAACTGAGCCTGCTGAAAGAACGTAACCCGCCGCTGGCGGAAGCGCTGCTGAGCGGTGATCTGGAGA
AGTTTAGCCGTGTGCTGGTTGAACAGCAACAGGACCGTGCGCGTCGTGAGCAAGAACGTATTCGTCTGTT
CAGCGCGGACCCGTTTGATCTGGAGGCGCAGGCGAAAATCGAGGAAGATATTCGTCAACAGAACATCGAG
GAAAACATGACCATTGCGATGGAGGAAGCGCCGGAAAGCTTCGGCCAAGTGGTTATGCTGTACATCAACT
GCAAAGTGAACGGCCACCCGGTGAAGGCGTTTGTTGATAGCGGTGCGCAAATGACCATCATGAGCCAGGC
GTGCGCGGAGCGTTGCAACATTATGCGTCTGGTGGACCGTCGTTGGGCGGGTATCGCGAAAGGCGTTGGT
ACCCAGAAGATCATTGGCCGTGTGCACCTGGCGCAAGTTCAGATTGAGGGTGATTTCCTGCCGTGCAGCT
TTAGCATCCTGGAGGAACAACCGATGGACATGCTGCTGGGCCTGGATATGCTGAAGCGTCACCAGTGCAG
CATCGACCTGAAGAAAAACGTGCTGGTTATTGGCACCACCGGTAGCCAGACCACCTTCCTGCCGGAAGGT
GAACTGCCGGAGTGCGCGCGTCTGGCGTATGGCGCGGGTCGTGAAGACGTTCGTCCGGAGGAAATCGCGG
ACCAAGAACTGGCGGAGGCGCTGCAAAAGAGCGCGGAAGATGCGGAACGTCAGAAACCGTAGGGATCCGG
CTGCTAACAAAGCCCGAAAGGAAGCTGAGTTGGCTGCTGCCACCGCTGAGCAATAACTAGCATAACCCCT
TGGGGCCTCTAAACGGGTCTTGAGGGGTTTTTTGCTGAAAGGAGGAACTATATCCGGATATCCCGCAAGA
GGCCCGGCAGTACCGGCATAACCAAGCCTATGCCTACAGCATCCAGGGTGACGGTGCCGAGGATGACGAT
GAGCGCATTGTTAGATTTCATACACGGTGCCTGACTGCGTTAGCAATTTAACTGTGATAAACTACCGCAT
TAAAGCTTATCGATGATAAGCTGTCAAACATGAGAATTCTTGAAGACGAAAGGGCCTCGTGATACGCCTA
TTTTTATAGGTTAATGTCATGATAATAATGGTTTCTTAGACGTCAGGTGGCACTTTTCGGGGAAATGTGC
GCGGAACCCCTATTTGTTTATTTTTCTAAATACATTCAAATATGTATCCGCTCATGAGACAATAACCCTG
ATAAATGCTTCAATAATATTGAAAAAGGAAGAGTATGAGTATTCAACATTTCCGTGTCGCCCTTATTCCC
TTTTTTGCGGCATTTTGCCTTCCTGTTTTTGCTCACCCAGAAACGCTGGTGAAAGTAAAAGATGCTGAAG
ATCAGTTGGGTGCACGAGTGGGTTACATCGAACTGGATCTCAACAGCGGTAAGATCCTTGAGAGTTTTCG
CCCCGAAGAACGTTTTCCAATGATGAGCACTTTTAAAGTTCTGCTATGTGGCGCGGTATTATCCCGTGTT
GACGCCGGGCAAGAGCAACTCGGTCGCCGCATACACTATTCTCAGAATGACTTGGTTGAGTACTCACCAG
TCACAGAAAAGCATCTTACGGATGGCATGACAGTAAGAGAATTATGCAGTGCTGCCATAACCATGAGTGA
TAACACTGCGGCCAACTTACTTCTGACAACGATCGGAGGACCGAAGGAGCTAACCGCTTTTTTGCACAAC
ATGGGGGATCATGTAACTCGCCTTGATCGTTGGGAACCGGAGCTGAATGAAGCCATACCAAACGACGAGC
GTGACACCACGATGCCTGCAGCAATGGCAACAACGTTGCGCAAACTATTAACTGGCGAACTACTTACTCT
AGCTTCCCGGCAACAATTAATAGACTGGATGGAGGCGGATAAAGTTGCAGGACCACTTCTGCGCTCGGCC
CTTCCGGCTGGCTGGTTTATTGCTGATAAATCTGGAGCCGGTGAGCGTGGGTCTCGCGGTATCATTGCAG
CACTGGGGCCAGATGGTAAGCCCTCCCGTATCGTAGTTATCTACACGACGGGGAGTCAGGCAACTATGGA
TGAACGAAATAGACAGATCGCTGAGATAGGTGCCTCACTGATTAAGCATTGGTAACTGTCAGACCAAGTT
TACTCATATATACTTTAGATTGATTTAAAACTTCATTTTTAATTTAAAAGGATCTAGGTGAAGATCCTTT
TTGATAATCTCATGACCAAAATCCCTTAACGTGAGTTTTCGTTCCACTGAGCGTCAGACCCCGTAGAAAA
GATCAAAGGATCTTCTTGAGATCCTTTTTTTCTGCGCGTAATCTGCTGCTTGCAAACAAAAAAACCACCG
CTACCAGCGGTGGTTTGTTTGCCGGATCAAGAGCTACCAACTCTTTTTCCGAAGGTAACTGGCTTCAGCA
GAGCGCAGATACCAAATACTGTCCTTCTAGTGTAGCCGTAGTTAGGCCACCACTTCAAGAACTCTGTAGC
ACCGCCTACATACCTCGCTCTGCTAATCCTGTTACCAGTGGCTGCTGCCAGTGGCGATAAGTCGTGTCTT
ACCGGGTTGGACTCAAGACGATAGTTACCGGATAAGGCGCAGCGGTCGGGCTGAACGGGGGGTTCGTGCA
CACAGCCCAGCTTGGAGCGAACGACCTACACCGAACTGAGATACCTACAGCGTGAGCTATGAGAAAGCGC
CACGCTTCCCGAAGGGAGAAAGGCGGACAGGTATCCGGTAAGCGGCAGGGTCGGAACAGGAGAGCGCACG
AGGGAGCTTCCAGGGGGAAACGCCTGGTATCTTTATAGTCCTGTCGGGTTTCGCCACCTCTGACTTGAGC
GTCGATTTTTGTGATGCTCGTCAGGGGGGCGGAGCCTATGGAAAAACGCCAGCAACGCGGCCTTTTTACG
GTTCCTGGCCTTTTGCTGGCCTTTTGCTCACATGTTCTTTCCTGCGTTATCCCCTGATTCTGTGGATAAC
CGTATTACCGCCTTTGAGTGAGCTGATACCGCTCGCCGCAGCCGAACGACCGAGCGCAGCGAGTCAGTGA
GCGAGGAAGCGGAAGAGCGCCTGATGCGGTATTTTCTCCTTACGCATCTGTGCGGTATTTCACACCGCAA
TGGTGCACTCTCAGTACAATCTGCTCTGATGCCGCATAGTTAAGCCAGTATACACTCCGCTATCGCTACG
TGACTGGGTCATGGCTGCGCCCCGACACCCGCCAACACCCGCTGACGCGCCCTGACGGGCTTGTCTGCTC
CCGGCATCCGCTTACAGACAAGCTGTGACCGTCTCCGGGAGCTGCATGTGTCAGAGGTTTTCACCGTCAT
CACCGAAACGCGCGAGGCAGCTGCGGTAAAGCTCATCAGCGTGGTCGTGAAGCGATTCACAGATGTCTGC
CTGTTCATCCGCGTCCAGCTCGTTGAGTTTCTCCAGAAGCGTTAATGTCTGGCTTCTGATAAAGCGGGCC
ATGTTAAGGGCGGTTTTTTCCTGTTTGGTCACTGATGCCTCCGTGTAAGGGGGATTTCTGTTCATGGGGG
TAATGATACCGATGAAACGAGAGAGGATGCTCACGATACGGGTTACTGATGATGAACATGCCCGGTTACT
GGAACGTTGTGAGGGTAAACAACTGGCGGTATGGATGCGGCGGGACCAGAGAAAAATCACTCAGGGTCAA
TGCCAGCGCTTCGTTAATACAGATGTAGGTGTTCCACAGGGTAGCCAGCAGCATCCTGCGATGCAGATCC
GGAACATAATGGTGCAGGGCGCTGACTTCCGCGTTTCCAGACTTTACGAAACACGGAAACCGAAGACCAT
TCATGTTGTTGCTCAGGTCGCAGACGTTTTGCAGCAGCAGTCGCTTCACGTTCGCTCGCGTATCGGTGAT
TCATTCTGCTAACCAGTAAGGCAACCCCGCCAGCCTAGCCGGGTCCTCAACGACAGGAGCACGATCATGC
GCACCCGTGGCCAGGACCCAACGCTGCCCGAGATGCGCCGCGTGCGGCTGCTGGAGATGGCGGACGCGAT
GGATATGTTCTGCCAAGGGTTGGTTTGCGCATTCACAGTTCTCCGCAAGAATTGATTGGCTCCAATTCTT
GGAGTGGTGAATCCGTTAGCGAGGTGCCGCCGGCTTCCATTCAGGTCGAGGTGGCCCGGCTCCATGCACC
GCGACGCAACGCGGGGAGGCAGACAAGGTATAGGGCGGCGCCTACAATCCATGCCAACCCGTTCCATGTG
CTCGCCGAGGCGGCATAAATCGCCGTGACGATCAGCGGTCCAATGATCGAAGTTAGGCTGGTAAGAGCCG
CGAGCGATCCTTGAAGCTGTCCCTGATGGTCGTCATCTACCTGCCTGGACAGCATGGCCTGCAACGCGGG
CATCCCGATGCCGCCGGAAGCGAGAAGAATCATAATGGGGAAGGCCATCCAGCCTCGCGTCGCGAACGCC
AGCAAGACGTAGCCCAGCGCGTCGGCCGCCATGCCGGCGATAATGGCCTGCTTCTCGCCGAAACGTTTGG
TGGCGGGACCAGTGACGAAGGCTTGAGCGAGGGCGTGCAAGATTCCGAATACCGCAAGCGACAGGCCGAT
CATCGTCGCGCTCCAGCGAAAGCGGTCCTCGCCGAAAATGACCCAGAGCGCTGCCGGCACCTGTCCTACG
AGTTGCATGATAAAGAAGACAGTCATAAGTGCGGCGACGATAGTCATGCCCCGCGCCCACCGGAAGGAGC
TGACTGGGTTGAAGGCTCTCAAGGGCATCGGTCGAGATCCCGGTGCCTAATGAGTGAGCTAACTTACATT
AATTGCGTTGCGCTCACTGCCCGCTTTCCAGTCGGGAAACCTGTCGTGCCAGCTGCATTAATGAATCGGC
CAACGCGCGGGGAGAGGCGGTTTGCGTATTGGGCGCCAGGGTGGTTTTTCTTTTCACCAGTGAGACGGGC
AACAGCTGATTGCCCTTCACCGCCTGGCCCTGAGAGAGTTGCAGCAAGCGGTCCACGCTGGTTTGCCCCA
GCAGGCGAAAATCCTGTTTGATGGTGGTTAACGGCGGGATATAACATGAGCTGTCTTCGGTATCGTCGTA
TCCCACTACCGAGATATCCGCACCAACGCGCAGCCCGGACTCGGTAATGGCGCGCATTGCGCCCAGCGCC
ATCTGATCGTTGGCAACCAGCATCGCAGTGGGAACGATGCCCTCATTCAGCATTTGCATGGTTTGTTGAA
AACCGGACATGGCACTCCAGTCGCCTTCCCGTTCCGCTATCGGCTGAATTTGATTGCGAGTGAGATATTT
ATGCCAGCCAGCCAGACGCAGACGCGCCGAGACAGAACTTAATGGGCCCGCTAACAGCGCGATTTGCTGG
TGACCCAATGCGACCAGATGCTCCACGCCCAGTCGCGTACCGTCTTCATGGGAGAAAATAATACTGTTGA
TGGGTGTCTGGTCAGAGACATCAAGAAATAACGCCGGAACATTAGTGCAGGCAGCTTCCACAGCAATGGC
ATCCTGGTCATCCAGCGGATAGTTAATGATCAGCCCACTGACGCGTTGCGCGAGAAGATTGTGCACCGCC
GCTTTACAGGCTTCGACGCCGCTTCGTTCTACCATCGACACCACCACGCTGGCACCCAGTTGATCGGCGC
GAGATTTAATCGCCGCGACAATTTGCGACGGCGCGTGCAGGGCCAGACTGGAGGTGGCAACGCCAATCAG
CAACGACTGTTTGCCCGCCAGTTGTTGTGCCACGCGGTTGGGAATGTAATTCAGCTCCGCCATCGCCGCT
TCCACTTTTTCCCGCGTTTTCGCAGAAACGTGGCTGGCCTGGTTCACCACGCGGGAAACGGTCTGATAAG
AGACACCGGCATACTCTGCGACATCGTATAACGTTACTGGTTTCACATTCACCACCCTGAATTGACTCTC
TTCCGGGCGCTATCATGCCATACCGCGAAAGGTTTTGCGCCATTCGATGGTGTCCGGGATCTCGACGCTC
TCCCTTATGCGACTCCTGCATTAGGAAGCAGCCCAGTAGTAGGTTGAGGCCGTTGAGCACCGCCGCCGCA
AGGAATGGTGCATGCAAGGAGATGGCGCCCAACAGTCCCCCGGCCACGGGGCCTGCCACCATACCCACGC
CGAAACAAGCGCTCATGAGCCCGAAGTGGCGAGCCCGATCTTCCCCATCGGTGATGTCGGCGATATAGGC
GCCAGCAACCGCACCTGTGGCGCCGGTGATGCCGGCCACGATGCGTCCGGCGTAGAGGATCGAGATCTCG
ATCCCGCGAAAT
Features (pLannotate 1.2.2; 21 found; start..end, strand, type, name):
      1..19      +  promoter       T7 promoter: promoter for bacteriophage T7 RNA polymerase
     20..44      +  protein_bind   lac operator: The lac repressor binds to the lac operator to inhibit transcription in E. coli. This inhibition can be relieved by adding lactose or isopropyl-β-D-thiogalactopyranoside (IPTG). lac repressor encoded by lacI
     59..81      +  RBS            RBS: efficient ribosome binding site from bacteriophage T7 gene 10 (Olins and Rangwala, 1989)
    101..118     +  CDS            7xHis (fragment): 6xHis affinity tag
    152..454     +  CDS            SMT3: SMT3_YEAST - Experimental evidence at protein level: Swiss-Prot protein existence level 1. Not known; suppressor of MIF2 mutations. From Saccharomyces cerevisiae (strain ATCC 204508 / S288c) (Baker's yeast).
    473..1669    +  CDS            DDI2: DDI2_HUMAN - Experimental evidence at protein level: Swiss-Prot protein existence level 1. Aspartic protease that mediates the cleavage of NFE2L1/NRF1 at 'Leu-104', thereby promoting release of NFE2L1/NRF1 from the endoplasmic reticulum membrane (PubMed:27676298, PubMed:27528193). Ubiquitination of NFE2L1/NRF1 is a prerequisite for cleavage, suggesting that DDI2 specifically recognizes and binds ubiquitinated NFE2L1/NRF1 (PubMed:27528193). Seems to act as a proteasomal shuttle which links the proteasome and replication fork proteins like RTF2 (Probable). Required, with DDI1, for cellular survi
   1680..1729    +  CDS            SET1 (fragment): solubility-enhancement tag derived from T7 phage gene 10B
   1737..1784    +  terminator     T7 terminator: transcription terminator for bacteriophage T7 RNA polymerase
   1807..1911    -  CDS            TcR (fragment): tetracycline efflux protein; tet; confers resistance to tetracycline
   1959..1987    -  promoter       tet promoter: E. coli promoter for tetracycline efflux protein gene
   2100..2204    +  promoter       AmpR promoter: bla
   2205..3065    +  CDS            AmpR: β-lactamase; bla; confers resistance to ampicillin, carbenicillin, and related antibiotics
   3236..3824    +  rep_origin     ori: high-copy-number ColE1/pMB1/pBR322/pUC origin of replication
   4010..4149    -  misc_feature   bom: basis of mobility region from pBR322
   4251..4442    -  CDS            rop: Rop protein, which maintains plasmids at low copy number; rop
   4459..4839    +  CDS            YPB1_ECOLX: Protein predicted: Swiss-Prot protein existence level 4. From Escherichia coli.
   5081..5705    -  CDS            TcR (fragment): tetracycline efflux protein; tet; confers resistance to tetracycline
   5720..5741    -  protein_bind   CAP binding site: CAP binding activates transcription in the presence of cAMP. E. coli catabolite activator protein
   5754..6836    -  CDS            lacI: lac repressor; lacI; The lac repressor binds to the lac operator to inhibit transcription in E. coli. This inhibition can be relieved by adding lactose or isopropyl-β-D-thiogalactopyranoside (IPTG).
   6837..6914    -  promoter       lacI promoter: lacI
   6922..7201    -  CDS            TcR (fragment): tetracycline efflux protein; tet; confers resistance to tetracycline
