[The description below was written by a language model from this plasmid's Addgene catalogue record and pLannotate feature annotations shown in this document.]
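Description:
His-SUMO-flag-hDDI2_pET11a is a bacterial expression plasmid of about 7.2 kb built on the pET-11a backbone for producing recombinant human DDI2 in E. coli. It is maintained through a pBR322/ColE1-type origin accompanied by the bom mobility region and the rop gene, and is selected with ampicillin via the bla (AmpR) gene and its own promoter. The catalogue lists the plasmid as high copy, although rop normally restrains copy number. Several tetracycline-resistance fragments and a tet promoter are annotated, but these are non-functional remnants of the pBR322 ancestry of the pET backbone.

The expression cassette is driven by a T7 promoter followed directly by a lac operator and the strong T7 gene 10 ribosome binding site, with a T7 terminator downstream. The plasmid also carries lacI under its native promoter, so transcription stays repressed until IPTG is added and requires a host that supplies T7 RNA polymerase. The open reading frame begins with a polyhistidine affinity tag, continues with yeast SMT3 (SUMO), and then the human DDI2 coding sequence. The short gap between SMT3 and DDI2 is consistent with the FLAG epitope indicated in the name, though the tag is not separately annotated. A small T7 gene 10-derived fragment annotated after DDI2 is probably vector sequence rather than an intended tag.

The His tag allows metal-affinity purification, while SUMO fusions generally improve solubility and can be removed with a SUMO-specific protease. DDI2 is an aspartic protease that cleaves ubiquitinated NFE2L1/NRF1, and the stated purpose is simply protein expression. The associated publication on DDI2 as a ubiquitin-directed endoprotease suggests the purified protein is used in biochemical studies of that activity.
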