Addgene plasmid #169121: His-SUMO-flag-hDDI2_pET11a
Purpose: expression of protein
Depositing lab: Barbara Dirac-Svejstrup. Depositing organization: Francis Crick Institute. Publication: DDI2 Is a Ubiquitin-Directed Endoprotease Responsible for Cleavage of Transcription Factor NRF1. Dirac-Svejstrup AB, Walker J, Faull P, Encheva V, Akimov V, Puglia M, Perkins D, Kumper S, Hunjan SS, Blagoev B, Snijders AP, Powell DJ, Svejstrup JQ. Mol Cell. 2020 Jul 16;79(2):332-341.e7. doi: 10.1016/j.molcel.2020.05.035. Epub 2020 Jun 9. PubMed 32521225.
Backbone
  Vector backbone: pET-11a
  Vector type: Bacterial Expression
Growth in bacteria
  Bacterial resistance: Ampicillin, 100 μg/mL
  Growth temperature: 37°C
  Growth strain: DH5alpha
  Copy number: High Copy
Gene/Insert
  Gene/Insert name: hDDI
  Species: H. sapiens (human)
  Entrez Gene: DDI2
  Cloning method: Unknown
  Sequencing primers: 5′ Unknown
Terms and licenses: Academic/Nonprofit Terms; Industry Terms: Not Available to Industry
How to cite: His-SUMO-flag-hDDI2_pET11a was a gift from Barbara Dirac-Svejstrup (Addgene plasmid # 169121 ; http://n2t.net/addgene:169121 ; RRID:Addgene_169121)
